>Addgene plasmid #62333 | pJZC39 | depositor full sequence | sequence record 102255 | pJZC39 sequence 7711 bps
GCTTAAGCGGTCGACGGATCGGGAGATCTCCCGATCCCCTATGGTGCACTCTCAGTACAATCTGCTCTGA
TGCCGCATAGTTAAGCCAGTATCTGCTCCCTGCTTGTGTGTTGGAGGTCGCTGAGTAGTGCGCGAGCAAA
ATTTAAGCTACAACAAGGCAAGGCTTGACCGACAATTGCATGAAGAATCTGCTTAGGGTTAGGCGTTTTG
CGCTGCTTCGCGATGTACGGGCCAGATATACGCGTTGACATTGATTATTGACTAGTTATTAATAGTAATC
AATTACGGGGTCATTAGTTCATAGCCCATATATGGAGTTCCGCGTTACATAACTTACGGTAAATGGCCCG
CCTGGCTGACCGCCCAACGACCCCCGCCCATTGACGTCAATAATGACGTATGTTCCCATAGTAACGCCAA
TAGGGACTTTCCATTGACGTCAATGGGTGGAGTATTTACGGTAAACTGCCCACTTGGCAGTACATCAAGT
GTATCATATGCCAAGTACGCCCCCTATTGACGTCAATGACGGTAAATGGCCCGCCTGGCATTATGCCCAG
TACATGACCTTATGGGACTTTCCTACTTGGCAGTACATCTACGTATTAGTCATCGCTATTACCATGGTGA
TGCGGTTTTGGCAGTACATCAATGGGCGTGGATAGCGGTTTGACTCACGGGGATTTCCAAGTCTCCACCC
CATTGACGTCAATGGGAGTTTGTTTTGGCACCAAAATCAACGGGACTTTCCAAAATGTCGTAACAACTCC
GCCCCATTGACGCAAATGGGCGGTAGGCGTGTACGGTGGGAGGTCTATATAAGCAGCGCGTTTTGCCTGT
ACTGGGTCTCTCTGGTTAGACCAGATCTGAGCCTGGGAGCTCTCTGGCTAACTAGGGAACCCACTGCTTA
AGCCTCAATAAAGCTTGCCTTGAGTGCTTCAAGTAGTGTGTGCCCGTCTGTTGTGTGACTCTGGTAACTA
GAGATCCCTCAGACCCTTTTAGTCAGTGTGGAAAATCTCTAGCAGTGGCGCCCGAACAGGGACTTGAAAG
CGAAAGGGAAACCAGAGGAGCTCTCTCGACGCAGGACTCGGCTTGCTGAAGCGCGCACGGCAAGAGGCGA
GGGGCGGCGACTGGTGAGTACGCCAAAAATTTTGACTAGCGGAGGCTAGAAGGAGAGAGATGGGTGCGAG
AGCGTCAGTATTAAGCGGGGGAGAATTAGATCGCGATGGGAAAAAATTCGGTTAAGGCCAGGGGGAAAGA
AAAAATATAAATTAAAACATATAGTATGGGCAAGCAGGGAGCTAGAACGATTCGCAGTTAATCCTGGCCT
GTTAGAAACATCAGAAGGCTGTAGACAAATACTGGGACAGCTACAACCATCCCTTCAGACAGGATCAGAA
GAACTTAGATCATTATATAATACAGTAGCAACCCTCTATTGTGTGCATCAAAGGATAGAGATAAAAGACA
CCAAGGAAGCTTTAGACAAGATAGAGGAAGAGCAAAACAAAAGTAAGACCACCGCACAGCAAGCGGCCGG
CCGCGCTGATCTTCAGACCTGGAGGAGGAGATATGAGGGACAATTGGAGAAGTGAATTATATAAATATAA
AGTAGTAAAAATTGAACCATTAGGAGTAGCACCCACCAAGGCAAAGAGAAGAGTGGTGCAGAGAGAAAAA
AGAGCAGTGGGAATAGGAGCTTTGTTCCTTGGGTTCTTGGGAGCAGCAGGAAGCACTATGGGCGCAGCGT
CAATGACGCTGACGGTACAGGCCAGACAATTATTGTCTGGTATAGTGCAGCAGCAGAACAATTTGCTGAG
GGCTATTGAGGCGCAACAGCATCTGTTGCAACTCACAGTCTGGGGCATCAAGCAGCTCCAGGCAAGAATC
CTGGCTGTGGAAAGATACCTAAAGGATCAACAGCTCCTGGGGATTTGGGGTTGCTCTGGAAAACTCATTT
GCACCACTGCTGTGCCTTGGAATGCTAGTTGGAGTAATAAATCTCTGGAACAGATTTGGAATCACACGAC
CTGGATGGAGTGGGACAGAGAAATTAACAATTACACAAGCTTAATACACTCCTTAATTGAAGAATCGCAA
AACCAGCAAGAAAAGAATGAACAAGAATTATTGGAATTAGATAAATGGGCAAGTTTGTGGAATTGGTTTA
ACATAACAAATTGGCTGTGGTATATAAAATTATTCATAATGATAGTAGGAGGCTTGGTAGGTTTAAGAAT
AGTTTTTGCTGTACTTTCTATAGTGAATAGAGTTAGGCAGGGATATTCACCATTATCGTTTCAGACCCAC
CTCCCAACCCCGAGGGGACCCGACAGGCCCGAAGGAATAGAAGAAGAAGGTGGAGAGAGAGACAGAGACA
GATCCATTCGATTAGTGAACGGATCGGCACTGCGTGCGCCAATTCTGCAGACAAATGGCAGTATTCATCC
ACAATTTTAAAAGAAAAGGGGGGATTGGGGGGTACAGTGCAGGGGAAAGAATAGTAGACATAATAGCAAC
AGACATACAAACTAAAGAATTACAAAAACAAATTACAAAAATTCAAAATTTTCGGGTTTATTACAGGGAC
AGCAGAGATCCAGTTTGGTTAGTACCGGGCCCGCTCTAGAGATCCGACGCGCCATCTCTAGGCCCGCGCC
GGCCCCCTCGCACAGACTTGTGGGAGAAGCTCGGCTACTCCCCTGCCCCGGTTAATTTGCATATAATATT
TCCTAGTAACTATAGAGGCTTAATGTGCGATAAAAGACAGATAATCTGTTCTTTTTAATACTAGCTACAT
TTTACATGATAGGCTTGGATTTCTATAACTTCGTATAGCATACATTATACGAAGTTATAAACAGCACAAA
AGGAAACTCACCCTAACTGTAAAGTAATTGTGTGTTTTGAGACTATAAGTATCCCTTGGAGAACCACCTT
GTTGGTACGTTCTCTATCACTGATAGTTTAAGAGCTATGCTGGAAACAGCATAGCAAGTTTAAATAAGGC
TAGTCCGTTATCAACTTGAAAAAGTGGCACCGAGTCGGTGCAACATAAGGAGTTTATATGGAAACCCTTA
TGTTTTTTTGTTTTTTATGTCTCTGCAGAGTTCGGTCTCGAGTACTAGGATCCATTAGGCGGCCGCGTGG
ATAACCGTATTACCGCCATGCATTAGTTATTAATAGTAATCAATTACGGGGTCATTAGTTCATAGCCCAT
ATATGGAGTTCCGCGTTACATAACTTACGGTAAATGGCCCGCCTGGCTGACCGCCCAACGACCCCCGCCC
ATTGACGTCAATAATGACGTATGTTCCCATAGTAACGCCAATAGGGACTTTCCATTGACGTCAATGGGTG
GAGTATTTACGGTAAACTGCCCACTTGGCAGTACATCAAGTGTATCATATGCCAAGTACGCCCCCTATTG
ACGTCAATGACGGTAAATGGCCCGCCTGGCATTATGCCCAGTACATGACCTTATGGGACTTTCCTACTTG
GCAGTACATCTACGTATTAGTCATCGCTATTACCATGGTGATGCGGTTTTGGCAGTACATCAATGGGCGT
GGATAGCGGTTTGACTCACGGGGATTTCCAAGTCTCCACCCCATTGACGTCAATGGGAGTTTGTTTTGGC
ACCAAAATCAACGGGACTTTCCAAAATGTCGTAACAACTCCGCCCCATTGACGCAAATGGGCGGTAGGCG
TGTACGGTGGGAGGTCTATATAAGCAGAGCTGGTTTAGTGAACCGTCAGATCCGCTAGCCCACCATGCCC
GGGGTGAGCAAGGGCGAGGAGGATAACATGGCCATCATCAAGGAGTTCATGCGCTTCAAGGTGCACATGG
AGGGCTCCGTGAACGGCCACGAGTTCGAGATCGAGGGCGAGGGCGAGGGCCGCCCCTACGAGGGCACCCA
GACCGCCAAGCTGAAGGTGACCAAGGGTGGCCCCCTGCCCTTCGCCTGGGACATCCTGTCCCCTCAGTTC
ATGTACGGCTCCAAGGCCTACGTGAAGCACCCCGCCGACATCCCCGACTACTTGAAGCTGTCCTTCCCCG
AGGGCTTCAAGTGGGAGCGCGTGATGAACTTCGAGGACGGCGGCGTGGTGACCGTGACCCAGGACTCCTC
CCTGCAGGACGGCGAGTTCATCTACAAGGTGAAGCTGCGCGGCACCAACTTCCCCTCCGACGGCCCCGTA
ATGCAGAAGAAGACCATGGGCTGGGAGGCCTCCTCCGAGCGGATGTACCCCGAGGACGGCGCCCTGAAGG
GCGAGATCAAGCAGAGGCTGAAGCTGAAGGACGGCGGCCACTACGACGCTGAGGTCAAGACCACCTACAA
GGCCAAGAAGCCCGTGCAGCTGCCCGGCGCCTACAACGTCAACATCAAGTTGGACATCACCTCCCACAAC
GAGGACTACACCATCGTGGAACAGTACGAACGCGCCGAGGGCCGCCACTCCACCGGCGGCATGGACGAGC
TGTACAAGTAAGAATTCGTCGAGGGACCTAATAACTTCGTATAGCATACATTATACGAAGTTATACATGT
TTAAGGGTTCCGGTTCCACTAGGTACAATTCGATATCAAGCTTATCGATAATCAACCTCTGGATTACAAA
ATTTGTGAAAGATTGACTGGTATTCTTAACTATGTTGCTCCTTTTACGCTATGTGGATACGCTGCTTTAA
TGCCTTTGTATCATGCTATTGCTTCCCGTATGGCTTTCATTTTCTCCTCCTTGTATAAATCCTGGTTGCT
GTCTCTTTATGAGGAGTTGTGGCCCGTTGTCAGGCAACGTGGCGTGGTGTGCACTGTGTTTGCTGACGCA
ACCCCCACTGGTTGGGGCATTGCCACCACCTGTCAGCTCCTTTCCGGGACTTTCGCTTTCCCCCTCCCTA
TTGCCACGGCGGAACTCATCGCCGCCTGCCTTGCCCGCTGCTGGACAGGGGCTCGGCTGTTGGGCACTGA
CAATTCCGTGGTGTTGTCGGGGAAATCATCGTCCTTTCCTTGGCTGCTCGCCTGTGTTGCCACCTGGATT
CTGCGCGGGACGTCCTTCTGCTACGTCCCTTCGGCCCTCAATCCAGCGGACCTTCCTTCCCGCGGCCTGC
TGCCGGCTCTGCGGCCTCTTCCGCGTCTTCGCCTTCGCCCTCAGACGAGTCGGATCTCCCTTTGGGCCGC
CTCCCCGCATCGATACCGTCGACCTCGATCGAGACCTAGAAAAACATGGAGCAATCACAAGTAGCAATAC
AGCAGCTACCAATGCTGATTGTGCCTGGCTAGAAGCACAAGAGGAGGAGGAGGTGGGTTTTCCAGTCACA
CCTCAGGTACCTTTAAGACCAATGACTTACAAGGCAGCTGTAGATCTTAGCCACTTTTTAAAAGAAAAGG
GGGGACTGGAAGGGCTAATTCACTCCCAACGAAGACAAGATATCCTTGATCTGTGGATCTACCACACACA
AGGCTACTTCCCTGATTGGCAGAACTACACACCAGGGCCAGGGATCAGATATCCACTGACCTTTGGATGG
TGCTACAAGCTAGTACCAGTTGAGCAAGAGAAGGTAGAAGAAGCCAATGAAGGAGAGAACACCCGCTTGT
TACACCCTGTGAGCCTGCATGGGATGGATGACCCGGAGAGAGAAGTATTAGAGTGGAGGTTTGACAGCCG
CCTAGCATTTCATCACATGGCCCGAGAGCTGCATCCGGACTGTACTGGGTCTCTCTGGTTAGACCAGATC
TGAGCCTGGGAGCTCTCTGGCTAACTAGGGAACCCACTGCTTAAGCCTCAATAAAGCTTGCCTTGAGTGC
TTCAAGTAGTGTGTGCCCGTCTGTTGTGTGACTCTGGTAACTAGAGATCCCTCAGACCCTTTTAGTCAGT
GTGGAAAATCTCTAGCAGCATGTGAGCAAAAGGCCAGCAAAAGGCCAGGAACCGTAAAAAGGCCGCGTTG
CTGGCGTTTTTCCATAGGCTCCGCCCCCCTGACGAGCATCACAAAAATCGACGCTCAAGTCAGAGGTGGC
GAAACCCGACAGGACTATAAAGATACCAGGCGTTTCCCCCTGGAAGCTCCCTCGTGCGCTCTCCTGTTCC
GACCCTGCCGCTTACCGGATACCTGTCCGCCTTTCTCCCTTCGGGAAGCGTGGCGCTTTCTCATAGCTCA
CGCTGTAGGTATCTCAGTTCGGTGTAGGTCGTTCGCTCCAAGCTGGGCTGTGTGCACGAACCCCCCGTTC
AGCCCGACCGCTGCGCCTTATCCGGTAACTATCGTCTTGAGTCCAACCCGGTAAGACACGACTTATCGCC
ACTGGCAGCAGCCACTGGTAACAGGATTAGCAGAGCGAGGTATGTAGGCGGTGCTACAGAGTTCTTGAAG
TGGTGGCCTAACTACGGCTACACTAGAAGAACAGTATTTGGTATCTGCGCTCTGCTGAAGCCAGTTACCT
TCGGAAAAAGAGTTGGTAGCTCTTGATCCGGCAAACAAACCACCGCTGGTAGCGGTGGTTTTTTTGTTTG
CAAGCAGCAGATTACGCGCAGAAAAAAAGGATCTCAAGAAGATCCTTTGATCTTTTCTACGGGGTCTGAC
GCTCAGTGGAACGAAAACTCACGTTAAGGGATTTTGGTCATGAGATTATCAAAAAGGATCTTCACCTAGA
TCCTTTTAAATTAAAAATGAAGTTTTAAATCAATCTAAAGTATATATGAGTAAACTTGGTCTGACAGTTA
CCAATGCTTAATCAGTGAGGCACCTATCTCAGCGATCTGTCTATTTCGTTCATCCATAGTTGCCTGACTC
CCCGTCGTGTAGATAACTACGATACGGGAGGGCTTACCATCTGGCCCCAGTGCTGCAATGATACCGCGAG
ACCCACGCTCACCGGCTCCAGATTTATCAGCAATAAACCAGCCAGCCGGAAGGGCCGAGCGCAGAAGTGG
TCCTGCAACTTTATCCGCCTCCATCCAGTCTATTAATTGTTGCCGGGAAGCTAGAGTAAGTAGTTCGCCA
GTTAATAGTTTGCGCAACGTTGTTGCCATTGCTACAGGCATCGTGGTGTCACGCTCGTCGTTTGGTATGG
CTTCATTCAGCTCCGGTTCCCAACGATCAAGGCGAGTTACATGATCCCCCATGTTGTGCAAAAAAGCGGT
TAGCTCCTTCGGTCCTCCGATCGTTGTCAGAAGTAAGTTGGCCGCAGTGTTATCACTCATGGTTATGGCA
GCACTGCATAATTCTCTTACTGTCATGCCATCCGTAAGATGCTTTTCTGTGACTGGTGAGTACTCAACCA
AGTCATTCTGAGAATAGTGTATGCGGCGACCGAGTTGCTCTTGCCCGGCGTCAATACGGGATAATACCGC
GCCACATAGCAGAACTTTAAAAGTGCTCATCATTGGAAAACGTTCTTCGGGGCGAAAACTCTCAAGGATC
TTACCGCTGTTGAGATCCAGTTCGATGTAACCCACTCGTGCACCCAACTGATCTTCAGCATCTTTTACTT
TCACCAGCGTTTCTGGGTGAGCAAAAACAGGAAGGCAAAATGCCGCAAAAAAGGGAATAAGGGCGACACG
GAAATGTTGAATACTCATACTCTTCCTTTTTCAATATTATTGAAGCATTTATCAGGGTTATTGTCTCATG
AGCGGATACATATTTGAATGTATTTAGAAAAATAAACAAATAGGGGTTCCGCGCACATTTCCCCGAAAAG
TGCCACCTGAC
Features (pLannotate 1.2.2; 25 found; start..end, strand, type, name):
     40..92      -  misc_feature   bom (fragment): basis of mobility region from pBR322
    247..626     +  enhancer       CMV enhancer: human cytomegalovirus immediate early enhancer
    627..826     +  promoter       CMV promoter: human cytomegalovirus (CMV) immediate early promoter
    844..1024    +  LTR            5' LTR (truncated): truncated 5' long terminal repeat (LTR) from HIV-1
   1071..1196    +  misc_feature   HIV-1 Ψ: packaging signal of human immunodeficiency virus type 1
   1180..1518    +  CDS            HIV-1 gag (fragment): gag protein from human immunodeficiency virus 1; gag
   1695..1928    +  misc_feature   RRE: The Rev response element (RRE) of HIV-1 allows for Rev-dependent mRNA export from the nucleus to the cytoplasm.
   2305..2405    +  CDS            Rev (fragment): human immunodeficiency virus 1 (HIV-1) Rev protein; rev; enhances nuclear export of unspliced and incompletely spliced viral mRNAs
   2455..2572    +  misc_feature   cPPT/CTS: central polypurine tract and central termination sequence of HIV-1
   2825..2858    +  protein_bind   loxP: Cre-mediated recombination occurs in the 8-bp core sequence (GCATACAT). Cre recombinase
   2946..2966    -  promoter       tight TRE promoter (fragment): Tet-responsive promoter PTight, consisting of seven tet operator sequences followed by the minimal CMV promoter
   2984..3051    +  misc_RNA       tracrRNA (fragment): trans-activating CRISPR RNA for the Streptococcus pyogenes CRISPR/Cas9 system
   3083..3102    +  terminator     SUP4 terminator: transcription terminator for the S. cerevisiae SUP4 tRNA gene
   3234..3537    +  enhancer       CMV enhancer: human cytomegalovirus immediate early enhancer
   3538..3741    +  promoter       CMV promoter: human cytomegalovirus (CMV) immediate early promoter
   3783..4490    +  CDS            mCherry: monomeric derivative of DsRed fluorescent protein (Shaner et al., 2004) mammalian codon-optimized
   4511..4544    +  protein_bind   loxP: Cre-mediated recombination occurs in the 8-bp core sequence (GCATACAT). Cre recombinase
   4577..4600    +  misc_feature   MCS (fragment): pBluescript multiple cloning site
   4600..5188    +  misc_feature   WPRE: woodchuck hepatitis virus posttranscriptional regulatory element
   5189..5208    +  misc_feature   MCS (fragment): pBluescript multiple cloning site
   5210..5710    +  CDS            nef (fragment): NEF_HV1LA - Experimental evidence at protein level: Swiss-Prot protein existence level 1. Extracellular Nef protein targets CD4(+) T-lymphocytes for apoptosis by interacting with CXCR4 surface receptors. From Human immunodeficiency virus type 1 group M subtype B (isolate Lai) (HIV-1).
   5717..5897    +  LTR            5' LTR (truncated): truncated 5' long terminal repeat (LTR) from HIV-1
   5959..6547    -  rep_origin     ori: high-copy-number ColE1/pMB1/pBR322/pUC origin of replication
   6718..7578    -  CDS            AmpR: β-lactamase; bla; confers resistance to ampicillin, carbenicillin, and related antibiotics
   7579..7683    -  promoter       AmpR promoter: bla
