[The description below was written by a language model from this plasmid's Addgene catalogue record, the feature table of its GenBank file and pLannotate feature annotations shown in this document.]
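Description:
pJZC39 is a 7.7 kb HIV-1-based lentiviral transfer plasmid for mammalian cells, built on the MP177_U6 backbone (a pSico derivative). It is propagated in bacteria through a high-copy ColE1/pUC-type origin with ampicillin resistance. The viral portion has the usual layout. A CMV enhancer/promoter is fused to a truncated 5' LTR to drive genomic RNA production in packaging cells. This is followed by the Ψ packaging signal with a gag fragment, the RRE for Rev-dependent export, the cPPT/CTS, a WPRE downstream of the payload, and a second truncated LTR at the 3' end. There is no drug selection marker for mammalian cells; transduced or transfected cells are identified by mCherry fluorescence.

The payload has two expression units. The first is a U6-driven Streptococcus pyogenes-type single guide RNA extended with one PP7 RNA hairpin, which creates a "scaffold RNA". This RNA directs dCas9 to a DNA target and also recruits effector proteins fused to the PP7 coat protein. The catalogue states that the guide targets Tet3G. Consistent with this, the annotation tool labels the spacer region as a short fragment of a Tet-responsive promoter, so that hit reflects the guide sequence rather than a functional TRE. The U6 promoter and the PP7 hairpin are listed in the catalogue but were not annotated in the feature table, which shows only the tracrRNA-derived scaffold fragment and a SUP4 terminator. The second unit is CMV-driven mCherry. Two loxP sites inherited from pSico flank the sgRNA and mCherry region, so Cre could in principle excise it, although the record does not describe such a use. The two partial GenBank records cover only short stretches around these elements. The construct serves programmable transcriptional regulation with CRISPR RNA scaffolds.
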