Addgene plasmid #62333: pJZC39
Purpose: sgRNA + 1x PP7 with mCherry for mammalian cells
Depositing lab: Wendell Lim & Stanley Qi. Depositing organization: University of California, San Francisco (UCSF). Publication: Engineering Complex Synthetic Transcriptional Programs with CRISPR RNA Scaffolds. Zalatan JG, Lee ME, Almeida R, Gilbert LA, Whitehead EH, La Russa M, Tsai JC, Weissman JS, Dueber JE, Qi LS, Lim WA. Cell. 2014 Dec 18. pii: S0092-8674(14)01570-0. doi: 10.1016/j.cell.2014.11.052. PubMed 25533786.
Backbone
  Vector backbone: MP177_U6 (derived from pSico)
  Vector type: Mammalian Expression, Lentiviral
  Selectable markers: Marked by mCherry
Growth in bacteria
  Bacterial resistance: Ampicillin, 100 μg/mL
  Growth temperature: 37°C
  Growth strain: Stbl3
  Copy number: Unknown
Gene/Insert 1
  Gene/Insert name: sgRNA + 1x PP7
  Mutation: Targets Tet3G, sequence: GTACGTTCTCTATCACTGATA
  Promoter: U6
  Cloning method: Gibson Cloning
  Sequencing primers: 5′ gagatccagtttggttagtaccggg
Gene/Insert 2
  Gene/Insert name: mCherry
  Promoter: CMV
  Cloning method: Gibson Cloning
  Sequencing primers: 5′ N/A; 3′ CCTCACATTGCCAAAAGACG
Terms and licenses: Academic/Nonprofit Terms; Industry Terms: Not Available to Industry
How to cite: pJZC39 was a gift from Wendell Lim & Stanley Qi (Addgene plasmid # 62333 ; http://n2t.net/addgene:62333 ; RRID:Addgene_62333)
