LOCUS       Exported 535 bp ds-DNA linear SYN 31-MAY-2021
DEFINITION  sgRNA + 1x PP7 with mCherry for mammalian cells.
ACCESSION   .
VERSION     .
KEYWORDS    pJZC39
SOURCE      synthetic DNA construct
  ORGANISM  synthetic DNA construct
REFERENCE   1 (bases 1 to 535)
  AUTHORS   Zalatan JG, Lee ME, Almeida R, Gilbert LA, Whitehead EH, La Russa M,
            Tsai JC, Weissman JS, Dueber JE, Qi LS, Lim WA
  TITLE     Engineering Complex Synthetic Transcriptional Programs with CRISPR
            RNA Scaffolds.
  JOURNAL   Cell. 2014 Dec 18. pii: S0092-8674(14)01570-0. doi:
            10.1016/j.cell.2014.11.052.
  PUBMED    25533786
REFERENCE   2 (bases 1 to 535)
  AUTHORS   .
  TITLE     Direct Submission
  JOURNAL   Exported May 31, 2021 from SnapGene Server 1.1.58
            http://www.snapgene.com
FEATURES             Location/Qualifiers
     source          1..535
                     /organism="synthetic DNA construct"
                     /mol_type="other DNA"
     protein_bind    complement(67..100)
                     /label=loxP
                     /bound_moiety="Cre recombinase"
                     /note="Cre-mediated recombination occurs in the 8-bp core
                     sequence (GCATACAT)."
     primer_bind     complement(398..417)
                     /label=mCherry-F
                     /note="mCherry, forward primer"
ORIGIN
        1 agaggttgat tatcgataag cttgatatcg aattgtacct agtggaaccg gaacccttaa
       61 acatgtataa cttcgtataa tgtatgctat acgaagttat taggtccctc gacgaattct
      121 tacttgtaca gctcgtccat gccgccggtg gagtggcggc cctcggcgcg ttcgtactgt
      181 tccacgatgg tgtagtcctc gttgtgggag gtgatgtcca acttgatgtt gacgttgtag
      241 gcgccgggca gctgcacggg cttcttggcc ttgtaggtgg tcttgacctc agcgtcgtag
      301 tggccgccgt ccttcagctt cagcctctgc ttgatctcgc ccttcagggc gccgtcctcg
      361 gggtacatcc gctcggagga ggcctcccag cccatggtct tcttctgcat tacggggccg
      421 tcggagggga agttggtgcc gcgcagcttc accttgtaga tgaactcgcc gtcctgcagg
      481 gaggagtcct gggtcacggt caccacgccg ccgtcctcga agttcatcac gcgct
//
