LOCUS       Exported 740 bp ds-DNA linear SYN 31-MAY-2021
DEFINITION  sgRNA + 1x PP7 with mCherry for mammalian cells.
ACCESSION   .
VERSION     .
KEYWORDS    pJZC39
SOURCE      synthetic DNA construct
  ORGANISM  synthetic DNA construct
REFERENCE   1 (bases 1 to 740)
  AUTHORS   Zalatan JG, Lee ME, Almeida R, Gilbert LA, Whitehead EH, La Russa M,
            Tsai JC, Weissman JS, Dueber JE, Qi LS, Lim WA
  TITLE     Engineering Complex Synthetic Transcriptional Programs with CRISPR
            RNA Scaffolds.
  JOURNAL   Cell. 2014 Dec 18. pii: S0092-8674(14)01570-0. doi:
            10.1016/j.cell.2014.11.052.
  PUBMED    25533786
REFERENCE   2 (bases 1 to 740)
  AUTHORS   .
  TITLE     Direct Submission
  JOURNAL   Exported May 31, 2021 from SnapGene Server 1.1.58
            http://www.snapgene.com
FEATURES             Location/Qualifiers
     source          1..740
                     /organism="synthetic DNA construct"
                     /mol_type="other DNA"
     terminator      166..185
                     /label=SUP4 terminator
                     /note="transcription terminator for the S. cerevisiae SUP4
                     tRNA gene"
     enhancer        317..620
                     /label=CMV enhancer
                     /note="human cytomegalovirus immediate early enhancer"
ORIGIN
        1 agtatccctt ggagaaccac cttgttggta cgttctctat cactgatagt ttaagagcta
       61 tgctggaaac agcatagcaa gtttaaataa ggctagtccg ttatcaactt gaaaaagtgg
      121 caccgagtcg gtgcaacata aggagtttat atggaaaccc ttatgttttt ttgtttttta
      181 tgtctctgca gagttcggtc tcgagtacta ggatccatta ggcggccgcg tggataaccg
      241 tattaccgcc atgcattagt tattaatagt aatcaattac ggggtcatta gttcatagcc
      301 catatatgga gttccgcgtt acataactta cggtaaatgg cccgcctggc tgaccgccca
      361 acgacccccg cccattgacg tcaataatga cgtatgttcc catagtaacg ccaataggga
      421 ctttccattg acgtcaatgg gtggagtatt tacggtaaac tgcccacttg gcagtacatc
      481 aagtgtatca tatgccaagt acgcccccta ttgacgtcaa tgacggtaaa tggcccgcct
      541 ggcattatgc ccagtacatg accttatggg actttcctac ttggcagtac atctacgtat
      601 tagtcatcgc tattaccatg gtgatgcggt tttggcagta catcaatggg cgtggatagc
      661 ggtttgactc acggggattt ccaagtctcc accccattga cgtcaatggg agtttgtttt
      721 ggcaccaaaa tcaacgggac
//
