>Addgene plasmid #62333 | pJZC39 | addgene partial sequence | sequence record 108305 | CMV-F2 5'-GGTCTATATAAGCAGAGCTGGT-3'
TGAGCAAGGGCGAGGAGGATAACATGGCCATCATCAAGGAGTTCATGCGCTTCAAGGTGCACATGGAGGG
CTCCGTGAACGGCCACGAGTTCGAGATCGAGGGCGAGGGCGAGGGCCGCCCCTACGAGGGCACCCAGACC
GCCAAGCTGAAGGTGACCAAGGGTGGCCCCCTGCCCTTCGCCTGGGACATCCTGTCCCCTCAGTTCATGT
ACGGCTCCAAGGCCTACGTGAAGCACCCCGCCGACATCCCCGACTACTTGAAGCTGTCCTTCCCCGAGGG
CTTCAAGTGGGAGCGCGTGATGAACTTCGAGGACGGCGGCGTGGTGACCGTGACCCAGGACTCCTCCCTG
CAGGACGGCGAGTTCATCTACAAGGTGAAGCTGCGCGGCACCAACTTCCCCTCCGACGGCCCCGTAATGC
AGAAGAAGACCATGGGCTGGGAGGCCTCCTCCGAGCGGATGTACCCCGAGGACGGCGCCCTGAAGGGCGA
GATCAAGCAGAGGCTGAAGCTGAAGGACGGCGGCCACTACGACGCTGAGGTCAAGACCACCTACAAGGCC
AAGAAGCCCGTGCAGCTGCCCGGCGCCTACAACGTCAACATCAAGTTGGACATCACCTCCCACAACGAGG
ACTACACCATCGTGGAACAGTACGAACGCGCCGAGGGCCGCCACTCCACCGGCGGCATGGACGAGCTGTA
CAAGTAAGAATTCGTCGAGGGACCTAATAACTTCGTATAGCATACATTATACGAAGTTATACATG
